LOCUS       Exported 2292 bp ds-DNA circular SYN 21-OCT-2018
DEFINITION  synthetic circular DNA
ACCESSION   .
VERSION     .
KEYWORDS    .
SOURCE      synthetic DNA construct
  ORGANISM  synthetic DNA construct
REFERENCE   1 (bases 1 to 2292)
  AUTHORS   .
  TITLE     Direct Submission
  JOURNAL   Exported Oct 21, 2018 from SnapGene Viewer 4.2.6
            http://www.snapgene.com
FEATURES             Location/Qualifiers
     source          1..2292
                     /organism="synthetic DNA construct"
                     /mol_type="other DNA"
     misc_feature    3..8
                     /label=US BsaI site
     promoter        14..638
                     /label=KmXYL2pr
                     /note="Promoter for XYL2 (KMXK_H00420) from Kluyveromyces
                     marxianus CBS6556"
     misc_feature    complement(644..649)
                     /label=DS BsaI site
     gene            complement(653..1523)
                     /label=CamR
     rep_origin      1527..2290
                     /direction=RIGHT
                     /label=ColE1
ORIGIN
        1 tcggtctcaa acgcctgggg aaacggaaac cgaagaacat attgaaaaat aataccaaga
       61 ctcaaattca caagaacttt ttcgccgcat ggtaggctag atttcggtta gaaagtgtgg
      121 ggagatattt ctgaagatgt gctatactgt ggataaggtt tatgcaatgt atgtgatagt
      181 ttcgaaggcc aattagtgga gaacttgaca tgatgcaagt caaatgattg actaggcagc
      241 gctacaccat agtgatacat aattatttct ttttaatctt tacaccgtct tgtttgaggg
      301 ttgattggta ttaaaaataa aaaaaaaaaa aacacgcacc ttaatatatt attatcttgc
      361 atatataatc actacaagaa acgttttcga attggaatca tctcacttgt ttcaactaat
      421 acaatgcaaa gctggtttat gtaataataa gttaaaagtc tcattactag ctttttaatc
      481 tctttctttt tggtttatac tagcaaggat cgttggattt atatacatat ataaagcaag
      541 gtactaaatt caaattaggg tactattaag gttttctcat tttggaacaa gaagaaaagg
      601 agcgagcgct accaataaca aaaatacaaa ttatcaacta tgtgagacct agaccaataa
      661 aaaacgcccg gcggcaaccg agcgttctga acaaatccag atggagttct gaggtcatta
      721 ctggatctat caacaggagt ccaagcgagc tcgatatcaa attacgcccc gccctgccac
      781 tcatcgcagt actgttgtaa ttcattaagc attctgccga catggaagcc atcacaaacg
      841 gcatgatgaa cctgaatcgc cagcggcatc agcaccttgt cgccttgcgt ataatatttg
      901 cccatggtga aaacgggggc gaagaagttg tccatattgg ccacgtttaa atcaaaactg
      961 gtgaaactca cccagggatt ggctgaaacg aaaaacatat tctcaataaa ccctttaggg
     1021 aaataggcca ggttttcacc gtaacacgcc acatcttgcg aatatatgtg tagaaactgc
     1081 cggaaatcgt cgtggtattc actccagagc gatgaaaacg tttcagtttg ctcatggaaa
     1141 acggtgtaac aagggtgaac actatcccat atcaccagct caccgtcttt cattgccata
     1201 cgaaattccg gatgagcatt catcaggcgg gcaagaatgt gaataaaggc cggataaaac
     1261 ttgtgcttat ttttctttac ggtctttaaa aaggccgtaa tatccagctg aacggtctgg
     1321 ttataggtac attgagcaac tgactgaaat gcctcaaaat gttctttacg atgccattgg
     1381 gatatatcaa cggtggtata tccagtgatt tttttctcca ttttagcttc cttagctcct
     1441 gaaaatctcg ataactcaaa aaatacgccc ggtagtgatc ttatttcatt atggtgaaag
     1501 ttggaacctc ttacgtgccc gatcaatcat gaccaaaatc ccttaacgtg agttttcgtt
     1561 ccactgagcg tcagaccccg tagaaaagat caaaggatct tcttgagatc ctttttttct
     1621 gcgcgtaatc tgctgcttgc aaacaaaaaa accaccgcta ccagcggtgg tttgtttgcc
     1681 ggatcaagag ctaccaactc tttttccgaa ggtaactggc ttcagcagag cgcagatacc
     1741 aaatactgtt cttctagtgt agccgtagtt aggccaccac ttcaagaact ctgtagcacc
     1801 gcctacatac ctcgctctgc taatcctgtt accagtggct gctgccagtg gcgataagtc
     1861 gtgtcttacc gggttggact caagacgata gttaccggat aaggcgcagc ggtcgggctg
     1921 aacggggggt tcgtgcacac agcccagctt ggagcgaacg acctacaccg aactgagata
     1981 cctacagcgt gagctatgag aaagcgccac gcttcccgaa gggagaaagg cggacaggta
     2041 tccggtaagc ggcagggtcg gaacaggaga gcgcacgagg gagcttccag ggggaaacgc
     2101 ctggtatctt tatagtcctg tcgggtttcg ccacctctga cttgagcgtc gatttttgtg
     2161 atgctcgtca ggggggcgga gcctatggaa aaacgccagc aacgcggcct ttttacggtt
     2221 cctggccttt tgctggcctt ttgctcacat gttctttcct gcgttatccc ctgattctgt
     2281 ggataaccgt ag
//
