>Addgene plasmid #125051 | pKmK.P18 | addgene full sequence | sequence record 244911 | Addgene NGS Result
TCGGTCTCAAACGCCTGGGGAAACGGAAACCGAAGAACATATTGAAAAATAATACCAAGACTCAAATTCA
CAAGAACTTTTTCGCCGCATGGTAGGCTAGATTTCGGTTAGAAAGTGTGGGGAGATATTTCTGAAGATGT
GCTATACTGTGGATAAGGTTTATGCAATGTATGTGATAGTTTCGAAGGCCAATTAGTGGAGAACTTGACA
TGATGCAAGTCAAATGATTGACTAGGCAGCGCTACACCATAGTGATACATAATTATTTCTTTTTAATCTT
TACACCGTCTTGTTTGAGGGTTGATTGGTATTAAAAATAAAAAAAAAAAAAACACGCACCTTAATATATT
ATTATCTTGCATATATAATCACTACAAGAAACGTTTTCGAATTGGAATCATCTCACTTGTTTCAACTAAT
ACAATGCAAAGCTGGTTTATGTAATAATAAGTTAAAAGTCTCATTACTAGCTTTTTAATCTCTTTCTTTT
TGGTTTATACTAGCAAGGATCGTTGGATTTATATACATATATAAAGCAAGGTACTAAATTCAAATTAGGG
TACTATTAAGGTTTTCTCATTTTGGAACAAGAAGAAAAGGAGCGAGCGCTACCAATAACAAAAATACAAA
TTATCAACTATGTGAGACCAGACCAATAAAAAACGCCCGGCGGCAACCGAGCGTTCTGAACAAATCCAGA
TGGAGTTCTGAGGTCATTACTGGATCTATCAACAGGAGTCCAAGCGAGCTCGATATCAAATTACGCCCCG
CCCTGCCACTCATCGCAGTACTGTTGTAATTCATTAAGCATTCTGCCGACATGGAAGCCATCACAAACGG
CATGATGAACCTGAATCGCCAGCGGCATCAGCACCTTGTCGCCTTGCGTATAATATTTGCCCATGGTGAA
AACGGGGGCGAAGAAGTTGTCCATATTGGCCACGTTTAAATCAAAACTGGTGAAACTCACCCAGGGATTG
GCTGAAACGAAAAACATATTCTCAATAAACCCTTTAGGGAAATAGGCCAGGTTTTCACCGTAACACGCCA
CATCTTGCGAATATATGTGTAGAAACTGCCGGAAATCGTCGTGGTATTCACTCCAGAGCGATGAAAACGT
TTCAGTTTGCTCATGGAAAACGGTGTAACAAGGGTGAACACTATCCCATATCACCAGCTCACCGTCTTTC
ATTGCCATACGAAATTCCGGATGAGCATTCATCAGGCGGGCAAGAATGTGAATAAAGGCCGGATAAAACT
TGTGCTTATTTTTCTTTACGGTCTTTAAAAAGGCCGTAATATCCAGCTGAACGGTCTGGTTATAGGTACA
TTGAGCAACTGACTGAAATGCCTCAAAATGTTCTTTACGATGCCATTGGGATATATCAACGGTGGTATAT
CCAGTGATTTTTTTCTCCATTTTAGCTTCCTTAGCTCCTGAAAATCTCGATAACTCAAAAAATACGCCCG
GTAGTGATCTTATTTCATTATGGTGAAAGTTGGAACCTCTTACGTGCCCGATCAATCATGACCAAAATCC
CTTAACGTGAGTTTTCGTTCCACTGAGCGTCAGACCCCGTAGAAAAGATCAAAGGATCTTCTTGAGATCC
TTTTTTTCTGCGCGTAATCTGCTGCTTGCAAACAAAAAAACCACCGCTACCAGCGGTGGTTTGTTTGCCG
GATCAAGAGCTACCAACTCTTTTTCCGAAGGTAACTGGCTTCAGCAGAGCGCAGATACCAAATACTGTTC
TTCTAGTGTAGCCGTAGTTAGGCCACCACTTCAAGAACTCTGTAGCACCGCCTACATACCTCGCTCTGCT
AATCCTGTTACCAGTGGCTGCTGCCAGTGGCGATAAGTCGTGTCTTACCGGGTTGGACTCAAGACGATAG
TTACCGGATAAGGCGCAGCGGTCGGGCTGAACGGGGGGTTCGTGCACACAGCCCAGCTTGGAGCGAACGA
CCTACACCGAACTGAGATACCTACAGCGTGAGCTATGAGAAAGCGCCACGCTTCCCGAAGGGAGAAAGGC
GGACAGGTATCCGGTAAGCGGCAGGGTCGGAACAGGAGAGCGCACGAGGGAGCTTCCAGGGGGAAACGCC
TGGTATCTTTATAGTCCTGTCGGGTTTCGCCACCTCTGACTTGAGCGTCGATTTTTGTGATGCTCGTCAG
GGGGGCGGAGCCTATGGAAAAACGCCAGCAACGCGGCCTTTTTACGGTTCCTGGCCTTTTGCTGGCCTTT
TGCTCACATGTTCTTTCCTGCGTTATCCCCTGATTCTGTGGATAACCGTAG
Features (pLannotate 1.2.2; 5 found; start..end, strand, type, name):
    311..331     +  misc_feature   CEN4 (fragment): S. cerevisiae CEN4 centromere
    656..690     -  terminator     lambda t0 terminator: minimal transcription terminator from phage lambda (Scholtissek and Grosse, 1987)
    764..1420    -  CDS            cat: CAT_ECOLX - Experimental evidence at protein level: Swiss-Prot protein existence level 1. This enzyme is an effector of chloramphenicol resistance in bacteria. From Escherichia coli. This protein is used as a marker in many commonly used cloning vectors, such as pACYC184.
   1421..1518    -  promoter       cat promoter: promoter of the E. coli cat gene encoding chloramphenicol acetyltransferase
   1602..2190    +  rep_origin     ori: high-copy-number ColE1/pMB1/pBR322/pUC origin of replication
