[The description below was written by a language model from this plasmid's Addgene catalogue record, the feature table of its GenBank file and pLannotate feature annotations shown in this document.]
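Description:
pKmK.P18 is a small (about 2.3 kb) part-storage plasmid from a Kluyveromyces marxianus synthetic biology toolkit, built in the YTK001 entry vector of the Yeast Toolkit (YTK) Golden Gate system. It is not itself a yeast expression or replicating vector. The backbone carries only what is needed for maintenance in E. coli, namely a high-copy ColE1/pUC-type origin and a chloramphenicol acetyltransferase (cat) cassette with its native promoter and a lambda t0 terminator, giving chloramphenicol selection. No yeast origin or yeast selectable marker is annotated. The short 21-nt "CEN4 fragment" called by automated annotation lies inside the promoter insert and is most likely a chance sequence match rather than a functional centromere.

The payload is a 625 bp promoter of the XYL2 gene (locus KMXK_H00420) from K. marxianus strain CBS6556, which the depositor describes as inducible by xylose. It was inserted into the entry vector through BsmBI sites that were destroyed during cloning, and it is now flanked by upstream and downstream BsaI sites. BsaI digestion releases the promoter with the YTK-compatible overhangs that define a type 2 (promoter) part. It can then be combined in a one-pot Golden Gate reaction with coding sequence, terminator and other typed parts to build transcription units.

The plasmid therefore serves as a source of a sugar-regulated promoter for designing controllable gene expression cassettes in K. marxianus. The depositor notes that the minor differences between the sequenced plasmid and the annotated reference do not affect function.
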