Addgene plasmid #125051: pKmK.P18
Purpose: Storage plasmid for K.marxianus promoter; type 2 part
Depositing lab: John Morrissey. Depositing organization: University College Cork. Publication: Biological Parts for Kluyveromyces marxianus Synthetic Biology. Rajkumar AS, Varela JA, Juergens H, Daran JG, Morrissey JP. Front Bioeng Biotechnol. 2019 May 7;7:97. doi: 10.3389/fbioe.2019.00097. eCollection 2019. PubMed 31134195.
Backbone
  Vector backbone: YTK001
  Backbone manufacturer: Dueber lab, UC Berkeley
  Backbone size w/o insert (bp): 1667
  Vector type: Yeast Expression, Synthetic Biology
Growth in bacteria
  Bacterial resistance: Chloramphenicol, 25 μg/mL
  Growth temperature: 37°C
  Growth strain: DH5alpha
  Copy number: High Copy
Gene/Insert
  Gene/Insert name: XYL2 promoter
  Insert size (bp): 625
  Cloning method: Restriction Enzyme; 5′ cloning site BsmBI (destroyed during cloning); 3′ cloning site BsmBI (destroyed during cloning)
  Sequencing primers: 5′ tttgctggccttttgctc; 3′ catctggatttgttcagaacg
Terms and licenses: Academic/Nonprofit Terms; Industry Terms: Not Available to Industry
Depositor comments: Promoter inducible by xylose. Contains the appropriate YTK-compatible Golden Gate overhangs for a type 2 part Please note that the minor differences between the Addgene NGS results and depositor's annotated sequence do not affect the plasmid function.
How to cite: pKmK.P18 was a gift from John Morrissey (Addgene plasmid # 125051 ; http://n2t.net/addgene:125051 ; RRID:Addgene_125051)
